Addgene plasmid #69710: pHairyRed (double 35s removed)
Purpose: (Empty Backbone) Fluorescent reporter of Agrobacterium rhizogenes mediated transformed roots - modified
Depositing lab: Brett Ferguson & Peter Gresshoff. Depositing organization: University of Queensland.
Backbone
  Vector backbone: pCAMBIA 1305.1
  Backbone manufacturer: CAMBIA, www.cambia.org
  Backbone size (bp): 8560
  Modifications to backbone: DsRed2 gene was inserted in place of the GUSplus reporter gene. 2x 35S removed
  Vector type: Plant Expression
Growth in bacteria
  Bacterial resistance: Kanamycin, 50 μg/mL
  Growth temperature: 37°C
  Growth strain: DH5alpha
  Copy number: Unknown
Gene/Insert
  Cloning method: Restriction Enzyme
Terms and licenses: Academic/Nonprofit Terms; Industry Terms: Not Available to Industry
How to cite: pHairyRed (double 35s removed) was a gift from Brett Ferguson & Peter Gresshoff (Addgene plasmid # 69710 ; http://n2t.net/addgene:69710 ; RRID:Addgene_69710)
