[The description below was written by a language model from this plasmid's Addgene catalogue record and the feature table of its GenBank file.]
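Description:
pHairyRed (double 35s removed) is an empty-backbone binary plant expression vector derived from pCAMBIA 1305.1, intended as a fluorescent marker for roots transformed via Agrobacterium rhizogenes (hairy root transformation). It carries the usual pCAMBIA dual replication system. A ColE1/pMB1-type ori with the pBR322 bom mobilisation region supports propagation in E. coli. The pVS1 oriV, together with the RepA replication and StaA stability proteins, maintains the plasmid in Agrobacterium. Bacterial selection in both hosts is by kanamycin through the aphA-3 aminoglycoside phosphotransferase gene, which lies outside the T-DNA.

Between the nopaline-type left and right T-DNA border repeats, the main annotated cargo is a reporter cassette in which DsRed2 replaces the GUSPlus gene of the parent vector. A CaMV 35S promoter drives a modified castor bean catalase intron followed by the mammalian codon-optimised DsRed2 coding sequence, an improved tetrameric red fluorescent protein, and the cassette ends with the NOS terminator. The intron is the element used in the parent reporter design to restrict expression to plant cells rather than Agrobacterium, since bacteria cannot splice it.

The catalogue notes that the double 35S promoter was removed. In line with this, the feature table shows no plant selectable marker gene or enhanced 35S promoter, and only a CaMV poly(A) signal remains near the left border. Transformed roots would therefore be identified visually by red fluorescence rather than by antibiotic selection. M13 forward primer sites near the left-border side mark the remnant lacZ region, where a gene of interest would be inserted by restriction cloning, although the record does not annotate a multiple cloning site or list specific sites.
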