LOCUS       Exported 8602 bp ds-DNA circular SYN 12-MAY-2021
DEFINITION  Fluorescent reporter of Agrobacterium rhizogenes mediated
            transformed roots - modified.
ACCESSION   .
VERSION     .
KEYWORDS    pHairyRed (double 35s removed)
SOURCE      synthetic DNA construct
  ORGANISM  synthetic DNA construct
REFERENCE   1 (bases 1 to 8602)
  TITLE     Gresshoff/Ferguson plasmids
  JOURNAL   Unpublished
REFERENCE   2 (bases 1 to 8602)
  AUTHORS   .
  TITLE     Direct Submission
  JOURNAL   Exported May 12, 2021 from SnapGene Server 1.1.58
            http://www.snapgene.com
FEATURES             Location/Qualifiers
     source          1..8602
                     /organism="synthetic DNA construct"
                     /mol_type="other DNA"
     primer_bind     complement(39..56)
                     /label=M13 Forward
                     /note="In lacZ gene. Also called M13-F20 or M13 (-21)
                     Forward"
     primer_bind     complement(39..55)
                     /label=M13 fwd
                     /note="common sequencing primer, one of multiple similar
                     variants"
     primer_bind     complement(48..70)
                     /label=M13/pUC Forward
                     /note="In lacZ gene"
     promoter        432..777
                     /label=CaMV 35S promoter
                     /note="strong constitutive promoter from cauliflower mosaic
                     virus"
     primer_bind     720..740
                     /label=35S promoter
                     /note="CaMV 35S promoter, forward primer"
     intron          809..998
                     /label=cat1 intron
                     /note="castor bean catalase intron, modified"
     CDS             1054..1731
                     /codon_start=1
                     /product="improved tetrameric variant of DsRed fluorescent
                     protein"
                     /label=DsRed2
                     /note="mammalian codon-optimized"
                     /translation="MASSENVITEFMRFKVRMEGTVNGHEFEIEGEGEGRPYEGHNTVK
                     LKVTKGGPLPFAWDILSPQFQYGSKVYVKHPADIPDYKKLSFPEGFKWERVMNFEDGGV
                     ATVTQDSSLQDGCFIYKVKFIGVNFPSDGPVMQKKTMGWEASTERLYPRDGVLKGETHK
                     ALKLKDGGHYLVEFKSIYMAKKPVQLPGYYYVDAKLDITSHNEDYTIVEQYERTEGRHH
                     LFL"
     primer_bind     complement(1234..1254)
                     /label=DsRed1-N
                     /note="DsRed1, reverse primer"
     primer_bind     1646..1669
                     /label=DsRed1-C
                     /note="DsRed1, forward primer"
     terminator      1767..2019
                     /label=NOS terminator
                     /note="nopaline synthase terminator and poly(A) signal"
     misc_feature    2041..2065
                     /label=RB T-DNA repeat
                     /note="right border repeat from nopaline C58 T-DNA"
     CDS             3366..3995
                     /codon_start=1
                     /product="stability protein from the Pseudomonas plasmid
                     pVS1 (Heeb et al., 2000)"
                     /label=pVS1 StaA
                     /translation="MKVIAVLNQKGGSGKTTIATHLARALQLAGADVLLVDSDPQGSAR
                     DWAAVREDQPLTVVGIDRPTIDRDVKAIGRRDFVVIDGAPQAADLAVSAIKAADFVLIP
                     VQPSPYDIWATADLVELVKQRIEVTDGRLQAAFVVSRAIKGTRIGGEVAEALAGYELPI
                     LESRITQRVSYPGTAAAGTTVLESEPEGDAAREVQALAAEIKSKLI"
     CDS             4424..5497
                     /codon_start=1
                     /product="replication protein from the Pseudomonas plasmid
                     pVS1 (Heeb et al., 2000)"
                     /label=pVS1 RepA
                     /translation="MSGRKPSGPVQIGAALGDDLVEKLKAAQAAQRQRIEAEARPGESW
                     QAAADRIRKESRQPPAAGAPSIRKPPKGDEQPDFFVPMLYDVGTRDSRSIMDVAVFRLS
                     KRDRRAGEVIRYELPDGHVEVSAGPAGMASVWDYDLVLMAVSHLTESMNRYREGKGDKP
                     GRVFRPHVADVLKFCRRADGGKQKDDLVETCIRLNTTHVAMQRTKKAKNGRLVTVSEGE
                     ALISRYKIVKSETGRPEYIEIELADWMYREITEGKNPDVLTVHPDYFLIDPGIGRFLYR
                     LARRAAGKAEARWLFKTIYERSGSAGEFKKFCFTVRKLIGSNDLPEYDLKEEAGQAGPI
                     LVMRYRNLIEGEASAGS"
     rep_origin      5563..5757
                     /label=pVS1 oriV
                     /note="origin of replication for the Pseudomonas plasmid
                     pVS1 (Heeb et al., 2000)"
     primer_bind     complement(5993..6015)
                     /label=pGEX 3'
                     /note="pGEX vectors, reverse primer"
     misc_feature    6101..6241
                     /label=bom
                     /note="basis of mobility region from pBR322"
     primer_bind     6156..6175
                     /label=pRS-marker
                     /note="pRS vectors, use to sequence yeast selectable
                     marker"
     primer_bind     complement(6256..6273)
                     /label=L4440
                     /note="L4440 vector, forward primer"
     rep_origin      complement(6427..7015)
                     /direction=LEFT
                     /label=ori
                     /note="high-copy-number ColE1/pMB1/pBR322/pUC origin of
                     replication"
     primer_bind     complement(6507..6526)
                     /label=pBR322ori-F
                     /note="pBR322 origin, forward primer"
     CDS             complement(7102..7896)
                     /codon_start=1
                     /gene="aphA-3"
                     /product="aminoglycoside phosphotransferase"
                     /label=KanR
                     /note="confers resistance to kanamycin"
                     /translation="MAKMRISPELKKLIEKYRCVKDTEGMSPAKVYKLVGENENLYLKM
                     TDSRYKGTTYDVEREKDMMLWLEGKLPVPKVLHFERHDGWSNLLMSEADGVLCSEEYED
                     EQSPEKIIELYAECIRLFHSIDISDCPYTNSLDSRLAELDYLLNNDLADVDCENWEEDT
                     PFKDPRELYDFLKTEKPEEELVFSHGDLGDSNIFVKDGKVSGFIDLGRSGRADKWYDIA
                     FCVRSIREDIGEEQYVELFFDLLGIKPDWEKIKYYILLDELF"
     misc_feature    8321..8345
                     /label=LB T-DNA repeat
                     /note="left border repeat from nopaline C58 T-DNA"
     polyA_signal    8423..8597
                     /label=CaMV poly(A) signal
                     /note="cauliflower mosaic virus polyadenylation signal"
ORIGIN
        1 gatcctctag agtcgacctg caggcatgca agcttggcac tggccgtcgt tttacaacgt
       61 cgtgactggg aaaaccctgg cgttacccaa cttaatcgcc ttgcagcaca tccccctttc
      121 gccagctggc gtaatagcga agaggcccgc accgatcgcc cttcccaaca gttgcgcagc
      181 ctgaatggcg aatgctagag cagcttgagc ttggatcaga ttgtcgtttc ccgccttcag
      241 tttagcttca tggagtcaaa gattcaaata gaggacctaa cagaactcgc cgtaaagact
      301 ggcgaacagt tcatacagag tctcttacga ctcaatgaca agaagaaaat cttcgtcaac
      361 atggtggagc acgacacact tgtctactcc aaaaatatca aagatacagt ctcagaagac
      421 caaagggcaa ttgagacttt tcaacaaagg gtaatatccg gaaacctcct cggattccat
      481 tgcccagcta tctgtcactt tattgtgaag atagtggaaa aggaaggtgg ctcctacaaa
      541 tgccatcatt gcgataaagg aaaggccatc gttgaagatg cctctgccga cagtggtccc
      601 aaagatggac ccccacccac gaggagcatc gtggaaaaag aagacgttcc aaccacgtct
      661 tcaaagcaag tggattgatg tgatatctcc actgacgtaa gggatgacgc acaatcccac
      721 tatccttcgc aagacccttc ctctatataa ggaagttcat ttcatttgga gagaacacgg
      781 gggactcttg accatggtag atctgagggt aaatttctag tttttctcct tcattttctt
      841 ggttaggacc cttttctctt tttatttttt tgagctttga tctttcttta aactgatcta
      901 ttttttaatt gattggttat ggtgtaaata ttacatagct ttaactgata atctgattac
      961 tttatttcgt gtgtctatga tgatgatgat agttacagaa ccgacgaact agtaacggcc
     1021 gccagtgtgc tggaattcgc ccttcatgca actatggcct cctccgagaa cgtcatcacc
     1081 gagttcatgc gcttcaaggt gcgcatggag ggcaccgtga acggccacga gttcgagatc
     1141 gagggcgagg gcgagggccg cccctacgag ggccacaaca ccgtgaagct gaaggtgacc
     1201 aagggcggcc ccctgccctt cgcctgggac atcctgtccc cccagttcca gtacggctcc
     1261 aaggtgtacg tgaagcaccc cgccgacatc cccgactaca agaagctgtc cttccccgag
     1321 ggcttcaagt gggagcgcgt gatgaacttc gaggacggcg gcgtggcgac cgtgacccag
     1381 gactcctccc tgcaggacgg ctgcttcatc tacaaggtga agttcatcgg cgtgaacttc
     1441 ccctccgacg gccccgtgat gcagaagaag accatgggct gggaggcctc caccgagcgc
     1501 ctgtaccccc gcgacggcgt gctgaagggc gagacccaca aggccctgaa gctgaaggac
     1561 ggcggccact acctggtgga gttcaagtcc atctacatgg ccaagaagcc cgtgcagctg
     1621 cccggctact actacgtgga cgccaagctg gacatcacct cccacaacga ggactacacc
     1681 atcgtggagc agtacgagcg caccgagggc cgccaccacc tgttcctgta gccacgtgtg
     1741 aattggtgac cagctcgaat ttccccgatc gttcaaacat ttggcaataa agtttcttaa
     1801 gattgaatcc tgttgccggt cttgcgatga ttatcatata atttctgttg aattacgtta
     1861 agcatgtaat aattaacatg taatgcatga cgttatttat gagatgggtt tttatgatta
     1921 gagtcccgca attatacatt taatacgcga tagaaaacaa aatatagcgc gcaaactagg
     1981 ataaattatc gcgcgcggtg tcatctatgt tactagatcg ggaattaaac tatcagtgtt
     2041 tgacaggata tattggcggg taaacctaag agaaaagagc gtttattaga ataatcggat
     2101 atttaaaagg gcgtgaaaag gtttatccgt tcgtccattt gtatgtgcat gccaaccaca
     2161 gggttcccct cgggatcaaa gtactttgat ccaacccctc cgctgctata gtgcagtcgg
     2221 cttctgacgt tcagtgcagc cgtcttctga aaacgacatg tcgcacaagt cctaagttac
     2281 gcgacaggct gccgccctgc ccttttcctg gcgttttctt gtcgcgtgtt ttagtcgcat
     2341 aaagtagaat acttgcgact agaaccggag acattacgcc atgaacaaga gcgccgccgc
     2401 tggcctgctg ggctatgccc gcgtcagcac cgacgaccag gacttgacca accaacgggc
     2461 cgaactgcac gcggccggct gcaccaagct gttttccgag aagatcaccg gcaccaggcg
     2521 cgaccgcccg gagctggcca ggatgcttga ccacctacgc cctggcgacg ttgtgacagt
     2581 gaccaggcta gaccgcctgg cccgcagcac ccgcgaccta ctggacattg ccgagcgcat
     2641 ccaggaggcc ggcgcgggcc tgcgtagcct ggcagagccg tgggccgaca ccaccacgcc
     2701 ggccggccgc atggtgttga ccgtgttcgc cggcattgcc gagttcgagc gttccctaat
     2761 catcgaccgc acccggagcg ggcgcgaggc cgccaaggcc cgaggcgtga agtttggccc
     2821 ccgccctacc ctcaccccgg cacagatcgc gcacgcccgc gagctgatcg accaggaagg
     2881 ccgcaccgtg aaagaggcgg ctgcactgct tggcgtgcat cgctcgaccc tgtaccgcgc
     2941 acttgagcgc agcgaggaag tgacgcccac cgaggccagg cggcgcggtg ccttccgtga
     3001 ggacgcattg accgaggccg acgccctggc ggccgccgag aatgaacgcc aagaggaaca
     3061 agcatgaaac cgcaccagga cggccaggac gaaccgtttt tcattaccga agagatcgag
     3121 gcggagatga tcgcggccgg gtacgtgttc gagccgcccg cgcacgtctc aaccgtgcgg
     3181 ctgcatgaaa tcctggccgg tttgtctgat gccaagctgg cggcctggcc ggccagcttg
     3241 gccgctgaag aaaccgagcg ccgccgtcta aaaaggtgat gtgtatttga gtaaaacagc
     3301 ttgcgtcatg cggtcgctgc gtatatgatg cgatgagtaa ataaacaaat acgcaagggg
     3361 aacgcatgaa ggttatcgct gtacttaacc agaaaggcgg gtcaggcaag acgaccatcg
     3421 caacccatct agcccgcgcc ctgcaactcg ccggggccga tgttctgtta gtcgattccg
     3481 atccccaggg cagtgcccgc gattgggcgg ccgtgcggga agatcaaccg ctaaccgttg
     3541 tcggcatcga ccgcccgacg attgaccgcg acgtgaaggc catcggccgg cgcgacttcg
     3601 tagtgatcga cggagcgccc caggcggcgg acttggctgt gtccgcgatc aaggcagccg
     3661 acttcgtgct gattccggtg cagccaagcc cttacgacat atgggccacc gccgacctgg
     3721 tggagctggt taagcagcgc attgaggtca cggatggaag gctacaagcg gcctttgtcg
     3781 tgtcgcgggc gatcaaaggc acgcgcatcg gcggtgaggt tgccgaggcg ctggccgggt
     3841 acgagctgcc cattcttgag tcccgtatca cgcagcgcgt gagctaccca ggcactgccg
     3901 ccgccggcac aaccgttctt gaatcagaac ccgagggcga cgctgcccgc gaggtccagg
     3961 cgctggccgc tgaaattaaa tcaaaactca tttgagttaa tgaggtaaag agaaaatgag
     4021 caaaagcaca aacacgctaa gtgccggccg tccgagcgca cgcagcagca aggctgcaac
     4081 gttggccagc ctggcagaca cgccagccat gaagcgggtc aactttcagt tgccggcgga
     4141 ggatcacacc aagctgaaga tgtacgcggt acgccaaggc aagaccatta ccgagctgct
     4201 atctgaatac atcgcgcagc taccagagta aatgagcaaa tgaataaatg agtagatgaa
     4261 ttttagcggc taaaggaggc ggcatggaaa atcaagaaca accaggcacc gacgccgtgg
     4321 aatgccccat gtgtggagga acgggcggtt ggccaggcgt aagcggctgg gttgcctgcc
     4381 ggccctgcaa tggcactgga acccccaagc ccgaggaatc ggcgtgagcg gtcgcaaacc
     4441 atccggcccg gtacaaatcg gcgcggcgct gggtgatgac ctggtggaga agttgaaggc
     4501 cgcgcaggcc gcccagcggc aacgcatcga ggcagaagca cgccccggtg aatcgtggca
     4561 agcggccgct gatcgaatcc gcaaagaatc ccggcaaccg ccggcagccg gtgcgccgtc
     4621 gattaggaag ccgcccaagg gcgacgagca accagatttt ttcgttccga tgctctatga
     4681 cgtgggcacc cgcgatagtc gcagcatcat ggacgtggcc gttttccgtc tgtcgaagcg
     4741 tgaccgacga gctggcgagg tgatccgcta cgagcttcca gacgggcacg tagaggtttc
     4801 cgcagggccg gccggcatgg ccagtgtgtg ggattacgac ctggtactga tggcggtttc
     4861 ccatctaacc gaatccatga accgataccg ggaagggaag ggagacaagc ccggccgcgt
     4921 gttccgtcca cacgttgcgg acgtactcaa gttctgccgg cgagccgatg gcggaaagca
     4981 gaaagacgac ctggtagaaa cctgcattcg gttaaacacc acgcacgttg ccatgcagcg
     5041 tacgaagaag gccaagaacg gccgcctggt gacggtatcc gagggtgaag ccttgattag
     5101 ccgctacaag atcgtaaaga gcgaaaccgg gcggccggag tacatcgaga tcgagctagc
     5161 tgattggatg taccgcgaga tcacagaagg caagaacccg gacgtgctga cggttcaccc
     5221 cgattacttt ttgatcgatc ccggcatcgg ccgttttctc taccgcctgg cacgccgcgc
     5281 cgcaggcaag gcagaagcca gatggttgtt caagacgatc tacgaacgca gtggcagcgc
     5341 cggagagttc aagaagttct gtttcaccgt gcgcaagctg atcgggtcaa atgacctgcc
     5401 ggagtacgat ttgaaggagg aggcggggca ggctggcccg atcctagtca tgcgctaccg
     5461 caacctgatc gagggcgaag catccgccgg ttcctaatgt acggagcaga tgctagggca
     5521 aattgcccta gcaggggaaa aaggtcgaaa aggtctcttt cctgtggata gcacgtacat
     5581 tgggaaccca aagccgtaca ttgggaaccg gaacccgtac attgggaacc caaagccgta
     5641 cattgggaac cggtcacaca tgtaagtgac tgatataaaa gagaaaaaag gcgatttttc
     5701 cgcctaaaac tctttaaaac ttattaaaac tcttaaaacc cgcctggcct gtgcataact
     5761 gtctggccag cgcacagccg aagagctgca aaaagcgcct acccttcggt cgctgcgctc
     5821 cctacgcccc gccgcttcgc gtcggcctat cgcggccgct ggccgctcaa aaatggctgg
     5881 cctacggcca ggcaatctac cagggcgcgg acaagccgcg ccgtcgccac tcgaccgccg
     5941 gcgcccacat caaggcaccc tgcctcgcgc gtttcggtga tgacggtgaa aacctctgac
     6001 acatgcagct cccggagacg gtcacagctt gtctgtaagc ggatgccggg agcagacaag
     6061 cccgtcaggg cgcgtcagcg ggtgttggcg ggtgtcgggg cgcagccatg acccagtcac
     6121 gtagcgatag cggagtgtat actggcttaa ctatgcggca tcagagcaga ttgtactgag
     6181 agtgcaccat atgcggtgtg aaataccgca cagatgcgta aggagaaaat accgcatcag
     6241 gcgctcttcc gcttcctcgc tcactgactc gctgcgctcg gtcgttcggc tgcggcgagc
     6301 ggtatcagct cactcaaagg cggtaatacg gttatccaca gaatcagggg ataacgcagg
     6361 aaagaacatg tgagcaaaag gccagcaaaa ggccaggaac cgtaaaaagg ccgcgttgct
     6421 ggcgtttttc cataggctcc gcccccctga cgagcatcac aaaaatcgac gctcaagtca
     6481 gaggtggcga aacccgacag gactataaag ataccaggcg tttccccctg gaagctccct
     6541 cgtgcgctct cctgttccga ccctgccgct taccggatac ctgtccgcct ttctcccttc
     6601 gggaagcgtg gcgctttctc atagctcacg ctgtaggtat ctcagttcgg tgtaggtcgt
     6661 tcgctccaag ctgggctgtg tgcacgaacc ccccgttcag cccgaccgct gcgccttatc
     6721 cggtaactat cgtcttgagt ccaacccggt aagacacgac ttatcgccac tggcagcagc
     6781 cactggtaac aggattagca gagcgaggta tgtaggcggt gctacagagt tcttgaagtg
     6841 gtggcctaac tacggctaca ctagaaggac agtatttggt atctgcgctc tgctgaagcc
     6901 agttaccttc ggaaaaagag ttggtagctc ttgatccggc aaacaaacca ccgctggtag
     6961 cggtggtttt tttgtttgca agcagcagat tacgcgcaga aaaaaaggat ctcaagaaga
     7021 tcctttgatc ttttctacgg ggtctgacgc tcagtggaac gaaaactcac gttaagggat
     7081 tttggtcatg cattctaggt actaaaacaa ttcatccagt aaaatataat attttatttt
     7141 ctcccaatca ggcttgatcc ccagtaagtc aaaaaatagc tcgacatact gttcttcccc
     7201 gatatcctcc ctgatcgacc ggacgcagaa ggcaatgtca taccacttgt ccgccctgcc
     7261 gcttctccca agatcaataa agccacttac tttgccatct ttcacaaaga tgttgctgtc
     7321 tcccaggtcg ccgtgggaaa agacaagttc ctcttcgggc ttttccgtct ttaaaaaatc
     7381 atacagctcg cgcggatctt taaatggagt gtcttcttcc cagttttcgc aatccacatc
     7441 ggccagatcg ttattcagta agtaatccaa ttcggctaag cggctgtcta agctattcgt
     7501 atagggacaa tccgatatgt cgatggagtg aaagagcctg atgcactccg catacagctc
     7561 gataatcttt tcagggcttt gttcatcttc atactcttcc gagcaaagga cgccatcggc
     7621 ctcactcatg agcagattgc tccagccatc atgccgttca aagtgcagga cctttggaac
     7681 aggcagcttt ccttccagcc atagcatcat gtccttttcc cgttccacat cataggtggt
     7741 ccctttatac cggctgtccg tcatttttaa atataggttt tcattttctc ccaccagctt
     7801 atatacctta gcaggagaca ttccttccgt atcttttacg cagcggtatt tttcgatcag
     7861 ttttttcaat tccggtgata ttctcatttt agccatttat tatttccttc ctcttttcta
     7921 cagtatttaa agatacccca agaagctaat tataacaaga cgaactccaa ttcactgttc
     7981 cttgcattct aaaaccttaa ataccagaaa acagcttttt caaagttgtt ttcaaagttg
     8041 gcgtataaca tagtatcgac ggagccgatt ttgaaaccgc ggtgatcaca ggcagcaacg
     8101 ctctgtcatc gttacaatca acatgctacc ctccgcgaga tcatccgtgt ttcaaacccg
     8161 gcagcttagt tgccgttctt ccgaatagca tcggtaacat gagcaaagtc tgccgcctta
     8221 caacggctct cccgctgacg ccgtcccgga ctgatgggct gcctgtatcg agtggtgatt
     8281 ttgtgccgag ctgccggtcg gggagctgtt ggctggctgg tggcaggata tattgtggtg
     8341 taaacaaatt gacgcttaga caacttaata acacattgcg gacgttttta atgtactgaa
     8401 ttaacgccga attaattcgg gggatctgga ttttagtact ggattttggt tttaggaatt
     8461 agaaatttta ttgatagaag tattttacaa atacaaatac atactaaggg tttcttatat
     8521 gctcaacaca tgagcgaaac cctataggaa ccctaattcc cttatctggg aactactcac
     8581 acattattat ggagaaactc ga
//
