>Addgene plasmid #69710 | pHairyRed (double 35s removed) | addgene partial sequence | sequence record 124466 | DsRed1-C 5'-AGCTGGACATCACCTCCCACAACG-3'
AGCAGTACGAGCGCACCGAGGGCCGCCACCACCTGTTCCTGTAGCCACGTGTGAATTGGTGACCAGCTCG
AATTTCCCCGATCGTTCAAACATTTGGCAATAAAGTTTCTTAAGATTGAATCCTGTTGCCGGTCTTGCGA
TGATTATCATATAATTTCTGTTGAATTACGTTAAGCATGTAATAATTAACATGTAATGCATGACGTTATT
TATGAGATGGGTTTTTATGATTAGAGTCCCGCAATTATACATTTAATACGCGATAGAAAACAAAATATAG
CGCGCAAACTAGGATAAATTATCGCGCGCGGTGTCATCTATGTTACTAGATCGGGAATTAAACTATCAGT
GTTTGACAGGATATATTGGCGGGTAAACCTAAGAGAAAAGAGCGTTTATTAGAATAATCGGATATTTAAA
AGGGCGTGAAAAGGTTTATCCGTTCGTCCATTTGTATGTGCATGCCAACCACAGGGTTCCCCTCGGGATC
AAAGTACTTTGATCCAACCCCTCCGCTGCTATAGTGCAGTCGGCTTCTGACGTTCAGTGCAGCCGTCTTC
TGAAAACGACATGTCGCACAAGTCCTAAGTTACGCGACAGGCTGCCGCCCTGCCCTTTTCCTGGCGTTTT
CTTGTCGCGTGTTTTAGTCGCATAAAGTAGAATACTTGCGACTAGAACCGGAGACATTACTCCATGAACA
AGAGCGCCGCCGCTGGCCTGCTGGGCTATGCCCGCGTCAGCACCGACGACCAGGACTTGACCAACCAACG
GGCCGAACTGCACGCGGCCGGCTGCACCAAGCTGTTTTCCGAGAAGATCACCGGCACCAGGCGCGACCGC
C
