>Addgene plasmid #69710 | pHairyRed (double 35s removed) | addgene partial sequence | sequence record 125221 | M13-F20 5'-TGTAAAACGACGGCCAGT-3'
TAGAGGATCTCGAGTTTCTCCATAATAATGTGTGAGTAGTTCCCAGATAAGGGAATTAGGGTTCCTATAG
GGTTTCGCTCATGTGTTGAGCATATAAGAAACCCTTAGTATGTATTTGTATTTGTAAAATACTTCTATCA
ATAAAATTTCTAATTCCTAAAACCAAAATCCAGTACTAAAATCCAGATCCCCCGAATTAATTCGGCGTTA
ATTCAGTACATTAAAAACGTCCGCAATGTGTTATTAAGTTGTCTAAGCGTCAATTTGTTTACACCACAAT
ATATCCTGCCACCAGCCAGCCAACAGCTCCCCGACCGGCAGCTCGGCACAAAATCACCACTCGATACAGG
CAGCCCATCAGTCCGGGACGGCGTCAGCGGGAGAGCCGTTGTAAGGCGGCAGACTTTGCTCATGTTACCG
ATGCTATTCGGAAGAACGGCAACTAAGCTGCCGGGTTTGAAACACGGATGATCTCGCGGAGGGTAGCATG
TTGATTGTAACGATGACAGAGCGTTGCTGCCTGTGATCACCGCGGTTTCAAAATCGGCTCCGTCGATACT
ATGTTATACGCCAACTTTGAAAACAACTTTGAAAAAGCTGTTTTCTGGTATTTAAGGTTTTAGAATGCAA
GGAACAGTGAATTGGAGTTCGTCTTGTTATAATTAGCTTCTTGGGGTATCTTTAAATACTGTAGAAAAGA
GGAAGGAAATAATAAATGGCTAAAATGAGAATATCACCGGAATTGAAAAAACTGAT
