>Addgene plasmid #69710 | pHairyRed (double 35s removed) | addgene partial sequence | sequence record 125222 | L4440 5'-AGCGAGTCAGTGAGCGAG-3'
ATTTTCTCCTTACGCATCTGTGCGGTATTTCACACCGACAATGGTGCACTCTCAGTACAATCTGCTCTGA
TGCCGCATAGTTAAGCCAGTATACACTCCGCTATCGCTACGTGACTGGGTCATGGCTGCGCCCCGACACC
CGCCAACACCCGCTGACGCGCCCTGACGGGCTTGTCTGCTCCCGGCATCCGCTTACAGACAAGCTGTGAC
CGTCTCCGGGAGCTGCATGTGTCAGAGGTTTTCACCGTCATCACCGAAACGCGCGAGGCAGCTGCGGTAA
AGTTCAT
